Addgene plasmid #60124: 2I7C
Purpose: Bacterial expression for structure determination; may not be full ORF
Depositing lab: Cheryl Arrowsmith. Depositing organization: University of Toronto.
Backbone
  Vector backbone: p15TV-L
  Vector type: Bacterial Expression
Growth in bacteria
  Bacterial resistance: Ampicillin, 100 μg/mL
  Growth temperature: 37°C
  Growth strain: DH5alpha
  Copy number: High Copy
Gene/Insert
  Gene/Insert name: PY03671:MAC01H-E01:C21952 (alt names: PDB ID: 2PT6; Related PDB IDs: 2I7C, 2PWP, 2PSS; Pf-SRM-AdoDATO)
  Species: Plasmodium falciparum
  Insert size (bp): 873
  Mutation: See comments
  Promoter: T7
  Tag / fusion protein: 6xHis (N terminal on insert)
  Cloning method: Ligation Independent Cloning
  Sequencing primers: 5′ T7; 3′ T7 Terminal
Terms and licenses: Academic/Nonprofit Terms; Industry Terms: Not Available to Industry
Depositor comments: Also same as PDB:2PSS http://www.thesgc.org/structures/2i7c/ http://www.thesgc.org/structures/2pss
How to cite: 2I7C was a gift from Cheryl Arrowsmith (Addgene plasmid # 60124 ; http://n2t.net/addgene:60124 ; RRID:Addgene_60124)
