[The description below was written by a language model from this plasmid's Addgene catalogue record.]
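Description:
2I7C is a bacterial expression plasmid built on the p15TV-L backbone, made to produce a Plasmodium falciparum protein for structure determination. It is a high-copy plasmid propagated in E. coli under ampicillin selection. The record does not name the origin of replication, and no feature table is provided, so details of the backbone beyond these catalogue fields are not documented here.

The payload is an 873 bp insert introduced by ligation-independent cloning and placed under a T7 promoter, so expression depends on a host that supplies T7 RNA polymerase. The use of a T7 terminator sequencing primer suggests the cassette is flanked downstream by a T7 terminator. The protein carries an N-terminal 6xHis tag, which allows purification by immobilised metal affinity chromatography, a typical first step when preparing material for crystallography.

The insert is identified by an internal clone designation and by several associated Protein Data Bank entries, including the one that gives the plasmid its name. The alternative name Pf-SRM-AdoDATO suggests a P. falciparum spermidine synthase studied in complex with the inhibitor AdoDATO, although the record does not give the gene's function explicitly. The stated purpose warns that the insert may not be the full open reading frame, as is common for constructs trimmed to a crystallisable domain. The mutation field only points to the depositor comments, which list related structure entries and no specific sequence changes, so any differences from the native sequence should be verified independently. The plasmid is mainly useful for recombinant production of this parasite protein for structural, biochemical or ligand-binding studies.
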