>Addgene plasmid #60124 | 2I7C | depositor partial sequence | sequence record 96078 | Insert DNA Sequence
AAAAGTAAAGAAAGCAATGAAAAAATATTAAATAAAGAATCAAACAGATTTACATTGCATCCTATTATGT
ATCCTGAAGTTTGGAATTTTTACAAAAAAGCTGAAGCTTCATTTTGGACAGCTGAAGAAATTGATTTATC
GAGCGATTTGAAAGATTTTGAAAAATTAAATGTCAATGAAAAACATTTTATAAAACATGTTTTAGCATTT
TTTGCAGCAAGTGATGGAATTGTATTAGAAAATTTGGCTAGTAAATTTTTAAGAGAAGTAGAAATTATTG
AAGCAAAAAAATTTTATTCTTTTCAAATAGCTGTTGAAAATATACATTCTGAAACATATAGTTTATTAAT
TGATAATTATATTAAAGATGAAAAAGAAAGATTAAATTTATTTCATGCTATTGAAAATATACCAGCTATC
AAAAATAAAGCATTATGGGCTGCTAAATGGATAAATGATACAAATTCTTTTGCAGAAAGAATTGTAGCTA
ATGCATGTGTAGAAGGAATATTATTTAGTGGAAGTTTTTGTGCAATTTTTTGGTTTAAAAAACAAAATAA
ATTACATGGTTTAACATTTAGTAATGAATTAATTAGTAGGGATGAGGGTTTACATACTGATTTTAACTGT
TTAATTTATAGTTTATTAGAAAATAAATTACCAGAAAATGTTGTTCAAAATATAGTTAAAGAAGCAGTTG
AAGTAGAAAGATCATTTATTTGTGAATCTTTACCTTGTGATTTAATTGGAATGAATTCAAGGCTCATGTC
TCAATATATTGAATTTGTTGCTGATAGATTATTAGAATGTTTAGGATGTTCTAAAGTTTTTCATTCTAAA
AACCCTTTCAATTGGATGGATTTAATATCTTTA
