>Addgene plasmid #60124 | 2I7C | addgene partial sequence | sequence record 97231 | T7term 5'-GCTAGTTATTGCTCAGCGG-3'
TTAGCAGCCGGATCCTCGAGTGCGGCCGCAAGCTTCGTCATCGTAAAATTTAAATCCATCCAATTGAAAG
GGTTTTTAGAATGAAAAACTTTAGAACATCCTAAACATTCTAATAATCTATCAGCAACAAATTCAATATA
TTGAGACATGAGCCTTGAATTCATTCCAATTAAATCACAAGGTAAAGATTCACAAATAAATGATCTTTCT
ACTTCAACTGCTTCTTTAACTATATTTTGAACAACATTTTCTGGTAATTTATTTTCTAATAAACTATAAA
TTAAACAGTTAAAATCAGTATGTAAACCCTCATCCCTACTAATTAATTCATTACTAAATGTTAAACCATG
TAATTTATTTTGTTTTTTAAACCAAAAAATTGCACAAAAACTTCCACTAAATAATATTCCTTCTACACAT
GCATTAGCTACAATTCTTTCTGCAAAAGAATTTG
