>Addgene plasmid #60124 | 2I7C | addgene partial sequence | sequence record 98379 | pBRrevBam 5'-GGTGATGTCGGCGATATAGG-3'
ACGATGCGGTCCGGCGTAGAGGATCGAGATCTCGATCCCGCGAAATTAATACGACTCACTATAGGGGAAT
TGTGAGCGGATAACAATTCCCCTCTTAGAAATAATTTTGTTTAACTTTAAGAAGGAGATATACCATGGGC
AGCAGCCATCATCATCATCATCACAGCAGCGGCAGAGAAAACTTGTATTTCCAGGGCAAAAGTAAAGAAA
GCAATGAAAAAATATTAAATAAAGAATCAAACAGATTTACATTGCATCCTATTATGTATCCTGAAGTTTG
GAATTTTTACAAAAAAGCTGAAGCTTCATT
